Addgene plasmid #222436: pCHW90004
Purpose: Level 0, promoter module (GGAG-CCAT) containing CBS4 and tomato miniDFR promoters.
Depositing lab: Chih-Hang Wu. Depositing organization: Institute of Plant and Microbial Biology, Academia Sinica. Publication: Development of a tightly regulated copper-inducible transient gene expression system in Nicotiana benthamiana incorporating a suicide exon and Cre recombinase. Chiang BJ, Lin KY, Chen YF, Huang CY, Goh FJ, Huang LT, Chen LH, Wu CH. New Phytol. 2024 Oct;244(1):318-331. doi: 10.1111/nph.20021. Epub 2024 Jul 30. PubMed 39081031.
Backbone
  Vector backbone: pUC57 (kan)
  Vector type: Plant Expression, Synthetic Biology
Growth in bacteria
  Bacterial resistance: Kanamycin, 50 μg/mL
  Growth temperature: 37°C
  Growth strain: DH5alpha
  Copy number: High Copy
Gene/Insert
  Gene/Insert name: CBS4-miniDFR, CBS4 promoter + miniDFR minimal promoter (Solanum lycopersicum)
  Species: Synthetic
  Insert size (bp): 353
  Mutation: no
  Cloning method: Golden Gate
  Sequencing primers: 5′ n/a
Terms and licenses: Academic/Nonprofit Terms; Industry Terms: Not Available to Industry
Depositor comments: Overhangs: GGAG-CCAT. Please visit https://doi.org/10.1101/2024.03.23.586378 for bioRxiv preprint.
How to cite: pCHW90004 was a gift from Chih-Hang Wu (Addgene plasmid # 222436 ; http://n2t.net/addgene:222436 ; RRID:Addgene_222436)
