[The description below was written by a language model from this plasmid's Addgene catalogue record and pLannotate feature annotations shown in this document.]
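Description:
pCHW90004 is a Level 0 Golden Gate promoter module built in a kanamycin-resistant pUC57 backbone, intended as a building block for assembling plant expression constructs rather than for direct expression. The 3,040 nt plasmid is propagated in E. coli at high copy from a ColE1/pUC-type origin and is selected with kanamycin through an aph(3')-Ia aminoglycoside phosphotransferase gene, which the annotation places downstream of a bla (AmpR) promoter. The remaining backbone features are typical pUC remnants: fragments of lacZα, lacI, rop and bom, along with the lac promoter, lac operator and CAP binding site flanking the cloning region.

The payload is a 353 bp synthetic insert, CBS4-miniDFR, which combines the CBS4 element with a minimal DFR promoter from tomato (Solanum lycopersicum). The feature table annotates four tandem, same-orientation fragments matching the copper-regulated S. cerevisiae CUP1 metallothionein promoter. These are consistent with CBS4 being four repeated copper-responsive binding sites, although the record does not spell out the abbreviation. The miniDFR portion is not separately annotated but presumably occupies the stretch just downstream of the repeats, supplying the core promoter on which the upstream sites act. The module is flanked by GGAG and CCAT overhangs, which define its position as a promoter part in hierarchical Golden Gate assembly; the type IIS enzyme used for release is not stated.

According to the associated publication title, the part belongs to a tightly regulated copper-inducible transient gene expression system developed for Nicotiana benthamiana. In that setting, this module would provide copper-dependent transcriptional control when it is assembled upstream of a coding sequence. The copper-sensing activator is not encoded on this plasmid.
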