Features (pLannotate 1.2.2; 14 found; start..end, strand, type, name):
    608..1423    -  CDS            KanR: aminoglycoside phosphotransferase; aph(3')-Ia; confers resistance to kanamycin in bacteria or G418 (Geneticin®) in eukaryotes
   1424..1528    -  promoter       AmpR promoter: bla
   1623..1658    +  CDS            rop (fragment): Rop protein, which maintains plasmids at low copy number; rop
   1760..1859    +  misc_feature   bom (fragment): basis of mobility region from pBR322
   1865..2022    -  CDS            lacZα (fragment): LacZα fragment of β-galactosidase; lacZ fragment
   2078..2123    +  promoter       CUP1 promoter (fragment): S. cerevisiae CUP1; inducible metallothionein promoter, regulated by Cu2+
   2124..2167    +  promoter       CUP1 promoter (fragment): S. cerevisiae CUP1; inducible metallothionein promoter, regulated by Cu2+
   2168..2211    +  promoter       CUP1 promoter (fragment): S. cerevisiae CUP1; inducible metallothionein promoter, regulated by Cu2+
   2214..2259    +  promoter       CUP1 promoter (fragment): S. cerevisiae CUP1; inducible metallothionein promoter, regulated by Cu2+
   2511..2527    -  protein_bind   lac operator: The lac repressor binds to the lac operator to inhibit transcription in E. coli. This inhibition can be relieved by adding lactose or isopropyl-β-D-thiogalactopyranoside (IPTG). lac repressor encoded by lacI
   2535..2565    -  promoter       lac promoter: promoter for the E. coli lac operon
   2580..2601    -  protein_bind   CAP binding site: CAP binding activates transcription in the presence of cAMP. E. coli catabolite activator protein
   2614..2706    -  CDS            lacI (fragment): lac repressor; lacI; The lac repressor binds to the lac operator to inhibit transcription in E. coli. This inhibition can be relieved by adding lactose or isopropyl-β-D-thiogalactopyranoside (IPTG).
   2889..437     -  rep_origin     ori (across the origin): high-copy-number ColE1/pMB1/pBR322/pUC origin of replication
>Addgene plasmid #222436 | pCHW90004 | addgene full sequence | sequence record 452566 | Addgene NGS Result
ACCTGTCCGCCTTTCTCCCTTCGGGAAGCGTGGCGCTTTCTCATAGCTCACGCTGTAGGTATCTCAGTTC
GGTGTAGGTCGTTCGCTCCAAGCTGGGCTGTGTGCACGAACCCCCCGTTCAGCCCGACCGCTGCGCCTTA
TCCGGTAACTATCGTCTTGAGTCCAACCCGGTAAGACACGACTTATCGCCACTGGCAGCAGCCACTGGTA
ACAGGATTAGCAGAGCGAGGTATGTAGGCGGTGCTACAGAGTTCTTGAAGTGGTGGCCTAACTACGGCTA
CACTAGAAGAACAGTATTTGGTATCTGCGCTCTGCTGAAGCCAGTTACCTTCGGAAAAAGAGTTGGTAGC
TCTTGATCCGGCAAACAAACCACCGCTGGTAGCGGTGGTTTTTTTGTTTGCAAGCAGCAGATTACGCGCA
GAAAAAAAGGATCTCAAGAAGATCCTTTGATCTTTTCTACGGGGTCTGACGCTCAGTGGAACGAAAACTC
ACGTTAAGGGATTTTGGTCATGAGATTATCAAAAAGGATCTTCACCTAGATCCTTTTAAATTAAAAATGA
AGTTTTAAATCAATCTAAAGTATATATGAGTAAACTTGGTCTGACAGTTAGAAAAACTCATCGAGCATCA
AATGAAACTGCAATTTATTCATATCAGGATTATCAATACCATATTTTTGAAAAAGCCGTTTCTGTAATGA
AGGAGAAAACTCACCGAGGCAGTTCCATAGGATGGCAAGATCCTGGTATCGGTCTGCGATTCCGACTCGT
CCAACATCAATACAACCTATTAATTTCCCCTCGTCAAAAATAAGGTTATCAAGTGAGAAATCACCATGAG
TGACGACTGAATCCGGTGAGAATGGCAAAAGTTTATGCATTTCTTTCCAGACTTGTTCAACAGGCCAGCC
ATTACGCTCGTCATCAAAATCACTCGCATCAACCAAACCGTTATTCATTCGTGATTGCGCCTGAGCGAGA
CGAAATACGCGATCGCTGTTAAAAGGACAATTACAAACAGGAATCGAATGCAACCGGCGCAGGAACACTG
CCAGCGCATCAACAATATTTTCACCTGAATCAGGATATTCTTCTAATACCTGGAATGCTGTTTTCCCAGG
GATCGCAGTGGTGAGTAACCATGCATCATCAGGAGTACGGATAAAATGCTTGATGGTCGGAAGAGGCATA
AATTCCGTCAGCCAGTTTAGTCTGACCATCTCATCTGTAACATCATTGGCAACGCTACCTTTGCCATGTT
TCAGAAACAACTCTGGCGCATCGGGCTTCCCATACAATCGATAGATTGTCGCACCTGATTGCCCGACATT
ATCGCGAGCCCATTTATACCCATATAAATCAGCATCCATGTTGGAATTTAATCGCGGCCTAGAGCAAGAC
GTTTCCCGTTGAATATGGCTCATACTCTTCCTTTTTCAATATTATTGAAGCATTTATCAGGGTTATTGTC
TCATGAGCGGATACATATTTGAATGTATTTAGAAAAATAAACAAATAGGGGTTCCGCGCACATTTCCCCG
AAAAGTGCCACCTGACGTCTAAGAAACCATTATTATCATGACATTAACCTATAAAAATAGGCGTATCACG
AGGCCCTTTCGTCTCGCGCGTTTCGGTGATGACGGTGAAAACCTCTGACACATGCAGCTCCCGGAGACGG
TCACAGCTTGTCTGTAAGCGGATGCCGGGAGCAGACAAGCCCGTCAGGGCGCGTCAGCGGGTGTTGGCGG
GTGTCGGGGCTGGCTTAACTATGCGGCATCAGAGCAGATTGTACTGAGAGTGCACCAGATGCGGTGTGAA
ATACCGCACAGATGCGTAAGGAGAAAATACCGCATCAGGCGCCATTCGCCATTCAGGCTGCGCAACTGTT
GGGAAGGGCGATCGGTGCGGGCCTCTTCGCTATTACGCCAGCTGGCGAAAGGGGGATGTGCTGCAAGGCG
ATTAAGTTGGGTAACGCCAGGGTTTTCCCAGTCACGACGTTGTAAAACGACGGCCAGTGAATTCGAGCTC
GGTACCTCGCGAATGCATCTAGATGGTCTCTGGAGAGTGGTCTTGGGAGAGCGATGCGTCTTTTCCGATG
AACCGTTCCAGCAAAAAAGACTAAGCGATGCGTCTTTTCCGCTGAACCGTTCCAGCAAAAAAGACTAAGC
GATGCGTCTTTTCCGCTGAACCGTTCCAGCAAAAAAGACTAGGAGAGCGATGCGTCTTTTCCGCTGAACC
GTTCCAGCAAAAAAGACTATCCCGTCCTAATACCTCTACGTGCAAGCAGTATAAAAACAAAATACATAAA
CATAACTAAAATCTCATATCGTTGTAATTGTCATATACTAGTGGTAATTAAGTCCAGTTACACTTAAGGT
TAAATTTGCTGACTCTTTTTTACCTTTCATTTCTGAAACCATTGAGACCATCGGATCCCGGGCCCGTCGA
CTGCAGAGGCCTGCATGCAAGCTTGGCTCGAGCATGGTCATAGCTGTTTCCTGTGTGAAATTGTTATCCG
CTCACAATTCCACACAACATACGAGCCGGAAGCATAAAGTGTAAAGCCTGGGGTGCCTAATGAGTGAGCT
AACTCACATTAATTGCGTTGCGCTCACTGCCCGCTTTCCAGTCGGGAAACCTGTCGTGCCAGCTGCATTA
ATGAATCGGCCAACGCGCGGGGAGAGGCGGTTTGCGTATTGGGCGCTCTTCCGCTTCCTCGCTCACTGAC
TCGCTGCGCTCGGTCGTTCGGCTGCGGCGAGCGGTATCAGCTCACTCAAAGGCGGTAATACGGTTATCCA
CAGAATCAGGGGATAACGCAGGAAAGAACATGTGAGCAAAAGGCCAGCAAAAGGCCAGGAACCGTAAAAA
GGCCGCGTTGCTGGCGTTTTTCCATAGGCTCCGCCCCCCTGACGAGCATCACAAAAATCGACGCTCAAGT
CAGAGGTGGCGAAACCCGACAGGACTATAAAGATACCAGGCGTTTCCCCCTGGAAGCTCCCTCGTGCGCT
CTCCTGTTCCGACCCTGCCGCTTACCGGAT
